>Addgene plasmid #48754 | pPB-CAG-3xFLAG-empty-pgk-hph | addgene partial sequence | sequence record 173247 | Addgene Partial NGS Result
CGAAGCGGTGCGGCGCCGGCAGGAAGGAAATGGGCGGGGAGGGCCTTCGTGCGTCGCCGCGCCGCCGTCC
CCTTCTCCCTCTCCAGCCTCGGGGCTGTCCGCGGGGGGACGGCTGCCTTCGGGGGGGACGGGGCAGGGCG
GGGTTCGGCTTCTGGCGTGTGACCGGCGGCTCTAGAGCCTCTGCTAACCATGTTCATGCCTTCTTCTTTT
TCCTACAGCTCCTGGGCAACGTGCTGGTTATTGTGCTGTCTCATCATTTTGGCAAAGAATTCCTCGACGG
TATCGATAAGCTTATGGACTACAAAGACCATGACGGTGATTATAAAGATCATGACATCGATTACAAGGAT
GACGATGACAAGGGATCCCCCGGGGTCGACAAGCTTGGCGTAATCATGGTCATAGCTGTTTCCTGTGTGA
AATTGTTATCCGCTCACAATTCCACACAACATACGAGCCGGAAGCATAAAGTGTAAAGCCTGGGGTGCCT
AATGAGTGAGCTAACTCACATTAATTGCGTTGCGCTCACTGCCCGCTTTCCAGTCGGGAAACCTGTCGTG
CCAGCGGATCAGCCTCGACTGTGCCTTCTAGTTGCCAGCCATCTGTTGTTTGCCCCTCCCCCGTGCCTTC
CTTGACCCTGGAAGGTGCCACTCCCACTGTCCTTTCCTAATAAAATGAGGAAATTGCATCGCATTGTCTG
AGTAGGTGTCATTCTATTCTGGGGGGTGGGGTGGGGCAGGACAGCAAGGGGGAGGATTGGGAAGACAATA
GCAGGCATGCTGGGGATGCGGTGGGCTCTATGGCTTCTGAGGCGGAAAGAACCAGCTGGGGCTCGAGATC
CACTAGTTCTAGCCTCGAGGCTAGAGCGGCCGCGTCGAGATAACTTCGTATAATGTATGCTATACGAAGT
TATGTTTTGTTACTTTATAGAAGAAATTTTGAGTTTTTGTTTTTTTTTAATAAATAAATAAACATAAATA
AATTGTTTGTTGAATTTATTATTAGTATGTAAGTGTAAATATAATAAAACTTAATATCTATTCAAATTAA
TAAATAAACCTCGATATACAGACCGATAAAACACATGCGTCAATTTTACGCAGAYTATCTTTCTAGGGTT
AAGGTACCCAATTCGCCCTATAGTGAGTCGTATTACAATTCACTGGCCGTCGTTTTACAACGTCGTGACT
GGGAAAACCCTGGCGTTACCCAACTTAATCGCCTTGCAGCACATCCCCCTTTCGCCAGCTGGCGTAATAG
CGAAGAGGCCCGCACCGATCGCCCTTCCCAACAGTTGCGCAGCCTGAATGGCGAATGGG
[124 nt withheld, positions 1320-1443]
C
[91 nt withheld, positions 1445-1535]
A
[49 nt withheld, positions 1537-1585]
CCTTTGACGTTGGAGTCCACGTTCTTT
[37 nt withheld, positions 1613-1649]
ACCCTATCTCGGTCTATTCTTTTGATTTATAAGGGATTTTGCCGATTTCGGCCTATTGGTTAAAAAATGA
GCTGATTTAACAAAAATTTAACGCGAATTTTAACAAAATATTAACGCTTACAATTTAGGTGGCACTTTTC
GGGGAAATGTGCGCGGAACCCCTATTTGTTTATTTTTCTAAATACATTCAAATATGTATCCGCTCATGAG
ACAATAACCCTGATAAATGCTTCAATAATATTGAAAAAGGAAGAGTATGAGTATTCAACATTTCCGTGTC
GCCCTTATTCCCTTTTTTGCGGCATTTTGCCTTCCTGTTTTTGCTCACCCAGAAACGCTGGTGAAAGTAA
AAGATGCTGAAGATCAGTTGGGTGCACGAGTGGGTTACATCGAACTGGATCTCAACAGCGGTAAGATCCT
TGAGAGTTTTCGCCCCGAAGAACGTTTTCCAATGATGAGCACTTTTAAAGTTCTGCTATGTGGCGCGGTA
TTATCCCGTATTGACGCCGGGCAAGAGCAACTCGGTCGCCGCATACACTATTCTCAGAATGACTTGGTTG
AGTACTCACCAGTCACAGAAAAGCATCTTACGGATGGCATGACAGTAAGAGAATTATGCAGTGCTGCCAT
AACCATGAGTGATAACACTGCGGCCAACTTACTTCTGACAACGATCGGAGGACCGAAGGAGCTAACCGCT
TTTTTGCACAACATGGGGGATCATGTAACTCGCCTTGATCGTTGGGAACCGGAGCTGAATGAAGCCATAC
CAAACGACGAGCGTGACACCACGATGCCTGTAGCAATGGCAACAACGTTGCGCAAACTATTAACTGGCGA
ACTACTTACTCTAGCTTCCCGGCAACAATTAATAGACTGGATGGAGGCGGATAAAGTTGCAGGACCACTT
CTGCGCTCGGCCCTTCCGGCTGGCTGGTTTATTGCTGATAAATCTGGAGCCGGTGAGCGTGGGTCTCGCG
GTATCATTGCAGCACTGGGGCCAGATGGTAAGCCCTCCCGTATCGTAGTTATCTACACGACGGGGAGTCA
GGCAACTATGGATGAACGAAATAGACAGATCGCTGAGATAGGTGCCTCACTGATTAAGCATTGGTAACTG
TCAGACCAAGTTTACTCATATATACTTTAGATTGATTTAAAACTTCATTTTTAATTTAAAAGGATCTAGG
TGAAGATCCTTTTTGATAATCTCATGACCAAAATCCCTTAACGTGAGTTTTCGTTCCACTGAGCGTCAGA
CCCCGTAGAAAAGATCAAAGGATCTTCTTGAGATCCTTTTTTTCTGCGCGTAATCTGCTGCTTGCAAACA
AAAAAACCACCGCTACCAGCGGTGGTTTGTTTGCCGGATCAAGAGCTACCAACTCTTTTTCCGAAGGTAA
CTGGCTTCAGCAGAGCGCAGATACCAAATACTGTTCTTCTAGTGTAGCCGTAGTTAGGCCACCACTTCAA
GAACTCTGTAGCACCGCCTACATACCTCGCTCTGCTAATCCTGTTACCAGTGGCTGCTGCCAGTGGCGAT
AAGTCGTGTCTTACCGGGTTGGACTCAAGACGATAGTTACCGGATAAGGCGCAGCGGTCGGGCTGAACGG
GGGGTTCGTGCACACAGCCCAGCTTGGAGCGAACGACCTACACCGAACTGAGATACCTACAGCGTGAGCT
ATGAGAAAGCGCCACGCTTCCCGAAGGGAGAAAGGCGGACAGGTATCCGGTAAGCGGCAGGGTCGGAACA
GGAGAGCGCACGAGGGAGCTTCCAGGGGGAAACGCCTGGTATCTTTATAGTCCTGTCGGGTTTCGCCACC
TCTGACTTGAGCGTCGATTTTTGTGATGCTCGTCAGGGGGGCGGAGCCTATGGAAAAACGCCAGCAACGC
GGCCTTTTTACGGTTCCTGGCCTTTTGCTGGCCTTTTGCTCACATGTTCTTTCCTGCGTTATCCCCTGAT
TCTGTGGATAACCGTATTACCGCCTTTGAGTGAGCTGATACCGCTCGCCGCAGCCGAACGACCGAGCGCA
GCGAGTCAGTGAGCGAGGAAGCGGAAGAGCGCCCAATACGCAAACCGCCTCTCCCCGCGCGTTGGCCGAT
TCATTAATGCAGCTGGCACGACAGGTTTCCCGACTGGAAAGCGGGCAGTGAGCGCAACGCAATTAATGTG
AGTTAGCTCACTCATTAGGCACCCCAGGCTTTACACTTTATGCTTCCGGCTCGTATGTTGTGTGGAATTG
TGAGCGGATAACAATTTCACACAGGAAACAGCTATGACCATGATTACGCCAAGCTCGAAATTAACCCTCA
CTAAAGGGMGMAWNANNTGGGTACCTTAACCCTAGAAAGATAGTCTGCGTAAAATTGACGCATGCATTCT
TGAAATATTGCTCTCTCTTTCTAAATAGCGCGAATCCGTCGCTGTGCATTTAGGACATCTCAGTCGCCGC
TTGGAGCTCCCGTGAGGCGTGCTTGTCAATGCGGTAAGTGTCACTGATTTTGAACTATAACGACCGCGTG
AGTCAAAATGACGCATGATTATCTTTTACGTGACTTTTAAGATTTAACTCATACGATAATTATATTGTTA
TTTCATGTTCTACTTACGTGATAACTTATTATATATATATTTTCTTGTTATAGATATCCAACTATGAAAC
ATTATCATAAAGCAATAGTAAAGAGCCTTCAGTAAAGAGCAGGCATTTATCTAATCCCACCCCACCCCCA
CCCCCGTAGCTCCAATCCTTCCATTCAAAATGTAGGTACTCTGTTCTCACCCTTCTTAACAAAGTATGAC
AGGAAAAACTTCCATGTGGACATCTTTATTGTTTAATAGATCATCAATTTCTCGACTATTCCTTTGCCCT
CGGACGAGTGCTGGGGCGTCGGTTTCCACTATCGGCGAGTACTTCTACACAGCCATCGGTCCAGACGGCC
GCGCTTCTGCGGGCGATTTGTGTACGCCCGACAGTCCCGGCTCCGGATCGGACGATTGCGTCGCATCGAC
CCTGCGCCCAAGCTGCATCATCGAAATTGCCGTCAACCAAGCTCTGATAGAGTTGGTCAAGACCAATGCG
GAGCATATACGCCCGGAGCCGCGGCGATCCTGCAAGCTCCGGATGCCTCCGCTCGAAGTAGCGCGTCTGC
TGCTCCATACAAGCCAACCACGGCCTCCAGAAGAAGATGTTGGCGACCTCGTATTGGGAATCCCCGAACA
TCGCCTCGCTCCAGTCAATGACCGCTGTTATGCGGCCATTGTCCGTCAGGACATTGTTGGAGCCGAAATC
CGCGTGCACGAGGTGCCGGACTTCGGGGCAGTCCTCGGCCCAAAGCATCAGCTCATCGAGAGCCTGCGCG
ACGGACGCACTGACGGTGTCGTCCATCACAGTTTGCCAGTGATACACATGGGGATCAGCAATCGCGCATA
TGAAATCACGCCATGTAGTGTATTGACCGATTCCTTGCGGTCCGAATGGGCCGAACCCGCTCGTCTGGCT
AAGATCGGCCGCAGCGATCGCATCCATGGCCTCCGCGACCGGCTGCAGAACAGCGGGCAGTTCGGTTTCA
GGCAGGTCTTGCAACGTGACACCCTGTGCACGGCGGGAGATGCAATAGGTCAGGCTCTCGCTGAATTCCC
CAATGTCAAGCACTTCCGGAATCGGGAGCGCGGCCGATGCAAAGTGCCGATAAACATAACGATCTTTGTA
GAAACCATCGGCGCAGCTATTTACCCGCAGGACATATCCACGCCCTCCTACATCGAAGCTGAAAGCACGA
GATTCTTCGCCCTCCGAGAGCTGCATCAGGTCGGAGACGCTGTCGAACTTTTCGATCAGAAACTTCTCGA
CAGACGTCGCGGTGAGTTCAGGCTTTTTCATGGTGGCGGCTGGATCGGTCGAAAGGCCCGGAGATGAGGA
AGAGGAGAACAGCGCGGCAGACGTGCGCTTTTGAAGCGTGCAGAATGCCGGGCCTCCGGAGGACCTTCGG
GCGCCCGCCCCGCCCCTGAGCCCGCCCCTGAGCCCGCCCCCGGACCCACCCCTTCCCAGCCTCTGAGCCC
AGAAAGCGAAGGAGCAAAGCTGCTATTGGCCGCTGCCCCAAAGGCCTACCCGCTTCCATTGCTCAGCGGT
GCTGTCCATCTGCACGAGACTAGTGAGACGTGCTACTTCCATTTGTCACGTCCTGCACGACGCGAGCTGC
GGGGCGGGGGGGAACTTCCTGACTAGGGGAGGAGTAGAAGGTGGCGCGAAGGGGCCACCAAAGAACGGAG
CCGGTTGGCGCCTACCGGTGGATGTGGAATGTGTGCGAGGCCAGAGGCCACTTGTGTAGCGCCAAGTGCC
CAGCGGGGCTGCTAAAGCGCATGCTCCAGACTGCCTTGGGAAAAGCGCCTCCCCTACCCGGTAGAATTCA
TCGATGATATCATAACTTCGTATAATGTATGCTATACGAAGTTATGCGGCCCTCGAGGTCGACATTGATT
ATTGACTAGTTATTAATAGTAATCAATTACGGGGTCATTAGTTCATAGCCCATATATGGAGTTCCGCGTT
ACATAACTTACGGTAAATGGCCCGCCTGGCTGACCGCCCAACGACCCCCGCCCATTGACGTCAATAATGA
CGTATGTTCCCATAGTAACGCCAATAGGGACTTTCCATTGACGTCAATGGGTGGAGTATTTACGGTAAAC
TGCCCACTTGGCAGTACATCAAGTGTATCATATGCCAAGTACGCCCCCTATTGACGTCAATGACGGTAAA
TGGCCCGCCTGGCATTATGCCCAGTACATGACCTTATGGGACTTTCCTACTTGGCAGTACATCTACGTAT
TAGTCATCGCTATTACCATGGTCGAGGTGAGCCCCACGTTCTGCTTCACTCTCCCCATCTCCCCCCCCTC
CCCACCCCCAATTTTGTATTTATTTATTTTTTAATTATTTTGTGCAGCGATGGGGGCGGGGGGGGGGGGG
G
