[The description below was written by a language model from this plasmid's Addgene catalogue record.]
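Description:
pPB-CAG-3xFLAG-empty-pgk-hph is an empty mammalian expression backbone built on a Bluescript plasmid and designed for piggyBac transposon-mediated delivery. In bacteria it is maintained as a high-copy plasmid under ampicillin selection. No feature table accompanies the record, so the exact arrangement and coordinates of its elements are not documented here. The depositor also notes that the available plasmid map is theoretical and may not match the actual sequence, although the important features were confirmed by sequencing.

The vector carries no insert. A gene of interest is introduced by restriction enzyme cloning downstream of the CAG promoter, a strong composite promoter commonly used for robust, sustained expression in mammalian cells, including stem cells. The coding sequence is placed in frame with an N-terminal 3xFLAG epitope tag, which allows the expressed protein to be detected or immunoprecipitated with anti-FLAG antibodies. As the name indicates, a second cassette uses a PGK promoter to drive hph, the hygromycin phosphotransferase gene, giving hygromycin selection in mammalian cells.

In a piggyBac vector, the expression and selection cassettes lie between transposon terminal repeats. When a piggyBac transposase is supplied in trans, usually from a co-transfected helper plasmid, the transposase excises this segment and integrates it into the host genome at TTAA sites. Hygromycin selection then yields stable transgenic cell populations. The record supports its use as a general backbone for stable expression of FLAG-tagged proteins in mammalian cells, and the associated publication concerns exit from pluripotency.
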