Addgene plasmid #48754: pPB-CAG-3xFLAG-empty-pgk-hph
Purpose: (Empty Backbone) PiggyBac backbone, CAG promoter, Hygromycin selection, N-terminal 3xFLAG tag
Depositing lab: Austin Smith. Depositing organization: University of Cambridge. Publication: Exit from pluripotency is gated by intracellular redistribution of the bHLH transcription factor Tfe3. Betschinger J, Nichols J, Dietmann S, Corrin PD, Paddison PJ, Smith A. Cell. 2013 Apr 11;153(2):335-47. doi: 10.1016/j.cell.2013.03.012. PubMed 23582324.
Backbone
  Vector backbone: Bluescript
  Vector type: Mammalian Expression ; PiggyBac
  Promoter: CAG
  Selectable markers: Hygromycin
Growth in bacteria
  Bacterial resistance: Ampicillin, 100 μg/mL
  Growth temperature: 37°C
  Growth strain: NEB Stable
  Copy number: High Copy
Gene/Insert
  Cloning method: Restriction Enzyme
Terms and licenses: Academic/Nonprofit Terms; Industry Terms: Not Available to Industry
Depositor comments: Plasmid map is theoretical and may not represent actual sequence. The presence of important plasmid features have been verified by sequencing.
How to cite: pPB-CAG-3xFLAG-empty-pgk-hph was a gift from Austin Smith (Addgene plasmid # 48754 ; http://n2t.net/addgene:48754 ; RRID:Addgene_48754)
